>Addgene plasmid #138504 | LbABE8e | addgene full sequence | sequence record 272937 | Addgene NGS Result
GGGCCAGATATACGCGTTGACATTGATTATTGACTAGTTATTAATAGTAATCAATTACGGGGTCATTAGT
TCATAGCCCATATATTGAGTTCCGCGTTACATAACTTACGGTAAATGGCCCGCCTGGCTGACCGCCCAAC
GACCCCCGCCCATTGACGTCAATAATGACGTATGTTCCCATAGTAACGCCAATAGGGACTTTCCATTGAC
GTCAATGGGTGGAGTATTTACGGTAAACTGCCCACTTGGCAGTACATCAAGTGTATCATATGCCAAGTAC
GCCCCCTATTGACGTCAATGACGGTAAATGGCCCGCCTGGCATTATGCCCAGTACATGACCTTATGGGAC
TTTCCTACTTGGCAGTACATCTACGTATTAGTCATCGCTATTACCATGGTGATGCGGTTTTGGCAGTACA
TCAATGGGCGTGGATAGCGGTTTGACTCACGGGGATTTCCAAGTCTCCACCCCATTGACGTCAATGGGAG
TTTGTTTTGGCACCAAAATCAACGGGACTTTCCAAAATGTCGTAACAACTCCGCCCCATTGACGCAAATG
GGCGGTAGGCGTGTACGGTGGGAGGTCTATATAAGCAGAGCTGGTTTAGTGAACCGTCAGATCCGCTAGA
GATCCGCGGCCGCTAATACGACTCACTATAGGGAGAGCCGCCACCATGAAACGGACAGCCGACGGAAGCG
AGTTCGAGTCACCAAAGAAGAAGCGGAAAGTCTCTGAGGTGGAGTTTTCCCACGAGTACTGGATGAGACA
TGCCCTGACCCTGGCCAAGAGGGCACGGGATGAGAGGGAGGTGCCTGTGGGAGCCGTGCTGGTGCTGAAC
AATAGAGTGATCGGCGAGGGCTGGAACAGAGCCATCGGCCTGCACGACCCAACAGCCCATGCCGAAATTA
TGGCCCTGAGACAGGGCGGCCTGGTCATGCAGAACTACAGACTGATTGACGCCACCCTGTACGTGACATT
CGAGCCTTGCGTGATGTGCGCCGGCGCCATGATCCACTCTAGGATCGGCCGCGTGGTGTTTGGCGTGAGG
AACTCAAAAAGAGGCGCCGCAGGCTCCCTGATGAACGTGCTGAACTACCCCGGCATGAATCACCGCGTCG
AAATTACCGAGGGAATCCTGGCAGATGAATGTGCCGCCCTGCTGTGCGATTTCTATCGGATGCCTAGACA
GGTGTTCAATGCTCAGAAGAAGGCCCAGAGCTCCATCAACTCCGGAGGATCTAGCGGAGGATCCTCTGGC
AGCGAGACACCAGGAACAAGCGAGTCAGCAACACCAGAGAGCAGTGGCGGCAGCAGCGGCGGCAGCAGCA
AGCTGGAGAAGTTTACAAACTGCTACTCCCTGTCTAAGACCCTGAGGTTCAAGGCCATCCCTGTGGGCAA
GACCCAGGAGAACATCGACAATAAGCGGCTGCTGGTGGAGGACGAGAAGAGAGCCGAGGATTATAAGGGC
GTGAAGAAGCTGCTGGATCGCTACTATCTGTCTTTTATCAACGACGTGCTGCACAGCATCAAGCTGAAGA
ATCTGAACAATTACATCAGCCTGTTCCGGAAGAAAACCAGAACCGAGAAGGAGAATAAGGAGCTGGAGAA
CCTGGAGATCAATCTGCGGAAGGAGATCGCCAAGGCCTTCAAGGGCAACGAGGGCTACAAGTCCCTGTTT
AAGAAGGATATCATCGAGACAATCCTGCCAGAGTTCCTGGACGATAAGGACGAGATCGCCCTGGTGAACA
GCTTCAATGGCTTTACCACAGCCTTCACCGGCTTCTTTGATAACAGAGAGAATATGTTTTCCGAGGAGGC
CAAGAGCACATCCATCGCCTTCAGGTGTATCAACGAGAATCTGACCCGCTACATCTCTAATATGGACATC
TTCGAGAAGGTGGACGCCATCTTTGATAAGCACGAGGTGCAGGAGATCAAGGAGAAGATCCTGAACAGCG
ACTATGATGTGGAGGATTTCTTTGAGGGCGAGTTCTTTAACTTTGTGCTGACACAGGAGGGCATCGACGT
GTATAACGCCATCATCGGCGGCTTCGTGACCGAGAGCGGCGAGAAGATCAAGGGCCTGAACGAGTACATC
AACCTGTATAATCAGAAAACCAAGCAGAAGCTGCCTAAGTTTAAGCCACTGTATAAGCAGGTGCTGAGCG
ATCGGGAGTCTCTGAGCTTCTACGGCGAGGGCTATACATCCGATGAGGAGGTGCTGGAGGTGTTTAGAAA
CACCCTGAACAAGAACAGCGAGATCTTCAGCTCCATCAAGAAGCTGGAGAAGCTGTTCAAGAATTTTGAC
GAGTACTCTAGCGCCGGCATCTTTGTGAAGAACGGCCCCGCCATCAGCACAATCTCCAAGGATATCTTCG
GCGAGTGGAACGTGATCCGGGACAAGTGGAATGCCGAGTATGACGATATCCACCTGAAGAAGAAGGCCGT
GGTGACCGAGAAGTACGAGGACGATCGGAGAAAGTCCTTCAAGAAGATCGGCTCCTTTTCTCTGGAGCAG
CTGCAGGAGTACGCCGACGCCGATCTGTCTGTGGTGGAGAAGCTGAAGGAGATCATCATCCAGAAGGTGG
ATGAGATCTACAAGGTGTATGGCTCCTCTGAGAAGCTGTTCGACGCCGATTTTGTGCTGGAGAAGAGCCT
GAAGAAGAACGACGCCGTGGTGGCCATCATGAAGGACCTGCTGGATTCTGTGAAGAGCTTCGAGAATTAC
ATCAAGGCCTTCTTTGGCGAGGGCAAGGAGACAAACAGGGACGAGTCCTTCTATGGCGATTTTGTGCTGG
CCTACGACATCCTGCTGAAGGTGGACCACATCTACGATGCCATCCGCAATTATGTGACCCAGAAGCCCTA
CTCTAAGGATAAGTTCAAGCTGTATTTTCAGAACCCTCAGTTCATGGGCGGCTGGGACAAGGATAAGGAG
ACAGACTATCGGGCCACCATCCTGAGATACGGCTCCAAGTACTATCTGGCCATCATGGATAAGAAGTACG
CCAAGTGCCTGCAGAAGATCGACAAGGACGATGTGAACGGCAATTACGAGAAGATCAACTATAAGCTGCT
GCCCGGCCCTAATAAGATGCTGCCAAAGGTGTTCTTTTCTAAGAAGTGGATGGCCTACTATAACCCCAGC
GAGGACATCCAGAAGATCTACAAGAATGGCACATTCAAGAAGGGCGATATGTTTAACCTGAATGACTGTC
ACAAGCTGATCGACTTCTTTAAGGATAGCATCTCCCGGTATCCAAAGTGGTCCAATGCCTACGATTTCAA
CTTTTCTGAGACAGAGAAGTATAAGGACATCGCCGGCTTTTACAGAGAGGTGGAGGAGCAGGGCTATAAG
GTGAGCTTCGAGTCTGCCAGCAAGAAGGAGGTGGATAAGCTGGTGGAGGAGGGCAAGCTGTATATGTTCC
AGATCTATAACAAGGACTTTTCCGATAAGTCTCACGGCACACCCAATCTGCACACCATGTACTTCAAGCT
GCTGTTTGACGAGAACAATCACGGACAGATCAGGCTGAGCGGAGGAGCAGAGCTGTTCATGAGGCGCGCC
TCCCTGAAGAAGGAGGAGCTGGTGGTGCACCCAGCCAACTCCCCTATCGCCAACAAGAATCCAGATAATC
CCAAGAAAACCACAACCCTGTCCTACGACGTGTATAAGGATAAGAGGTTTTCTGAGGACCAGTACGAGCT
GCACATCCCAATCGCCATCAATAAGTGCCCCAAGAACATCTTCAAGATCAATACAGAGGTGCGCGTGCTG
CTGAAGCACGACGATAACCCCTATGTGATCGGCATCGCCAGGGGTGAGCGCAATCTGCTGTATATCGTGG
TGGTGGACGGCAAGGGCAACATCGTGGAGCAGTATTCCCTGAACGAGATCATCAACAACTTCAACGGCAT
CAGGATCAAGACAGATTACCACTCTCTGCTGGACAAGAAGGAGAAGGAGAGGTTCGAGGCCCGCCAGAAC
TGGACCTCCATCGAGAATATCAAGGAGCTGAAGGCCGGCTATATCTCTCAGGTGGTGCACAAGATCTGCG
AGCTGGTGGAGAAGTACGATGCCGTGATCGCCCTGGAGGACCTGAACTCTGGCTTTAAGAATAGCCGCGT
GAAGGTGGAGAAGCAGGTGTATCAGAAGTTCGAGAAGATGCTGATCGATAAGCTGAACTACATGGTGGAC
AAGAAGTCTAATCCTTGTGCAACAGGCGGCGCCCTGAAGGGCTATCAGATCACCAATAAGTTCGAGAGCT
TTAAGTCCATGTCTACCCAGAACGGCTTCATCTTTTACATCCCTGCCTGGCTGACATCCAAGATCGATCC
ATCTACCGGCTTTGTGAACCTGCTGAAAACCAAGTATACCAGCATCGCCGATTCCAAGAAGTTCATCAGC
TCCTTTGACAGGATCATGTACGTGCCCGAGGAGGATCTGTTCGAGTTTGCCCTGGACTATAAGAACTTCT
CTCGCACAGACGCCGATTACATCAAGAAGTGGAAGCTGTACTCCTACGGCAACCGGATCAGAATCTTCCG
GAATCCTAAGAAGAACAACGTGTTCGACTGGGAGGAGGTGTGCCTGACCAGCGCCTATAAGGAGCTGTTC
AACAAGTACGGCATCAATTATCAGCAGGGCGATATCAGAGCCCTGCTGTGCGAGCAGTCCGACAAGGCCT
TCTACTCTAGCTTTATGGCCCTGATGAGCCTGATGCTGCAGATGCGGAACAGCATCACAGGCCGCACCGA
CGTGGATTTTCTGATCAGCCCTGTGAAGAACTCCGACGGCATCTTCTACGATAGCCGGAACTATGAGGCC
CAGGAGAATGCCATCCTGCCAAAGAACGCCGACGCCAATGGCGCCTATAACATCGCCAGAAAGGTGCTGT
GGGCCATCGGCCAGTTCAAGAAGGCCGAGGACGAGAAGCTGGATAAGGTGAAGATCGCCATCTCTAACAA
GGAGTGGCTGGAGTACGCCCAGACCAGCGTGAAGTCTGGCGGCTCAAAAAGAACCGCCGACGGCAGCGAA
TTCGAGCCCAAGAAGAAGAGGAAAGTCTAACCGGTCATCATCACCATCACCATTGAGTTTAAACCCGCTG
ATCAGCCTCGACTGTGCCTTCTAGTTGCCAGCCATCTGTTGTTTGCCCCTCCCCCGTGCCTTCCTTGACC
CTGGAAGGTGCCACTCCCACTGTCCTTTCCTAATAAAATGAGGAAATTGCATCGCATTGTCTGAGTAGGT
GTCATTCTATTCTGGGGGGTGGGGTGGGGCAGGACAGCAAGGGGGAGGATTGGGAAGACAATAGCAGGCA
TGCTGGGGATGCGGTGGGCTCTATGGCTTCTGAGGCGGAAAGAACCAGCTGGGGCTCGATACCGTCGACC
TCTAGCTAGAGCTTGGCGTAATCATGGTCATAGCTGTTTCCTGTGTGAAATTGTTATCCGCTCACAATTC
CACACAACATACGAGCCGGAAGCATAAAGTGTAAAGCCTAGGGTGCCTAATGAGTGAGCTAACTCACATT
AATTGCGTTGCGCTCACTGCCCGCTTTCCAGTCGGGAAACCTGTCGTGCCAGCTGCATTAATGAATCGGC
CAACGCGCGGGGAGAGGCGGTTTGCGTATTGGGCGCTCTTCCGCTTCCTCGCTCACTGACTCGCTGCGCT
CGGTCGTTCGGCTGCGGCGAGCGGTATCAGCTCACTCAAAGGCGGTAATACGGTTATCCACAGAATCAGG
GGATAACGCAGGAAAGAACATGTGAGCAAAAGGCCAGCAAAAGGCCAGGAACCGTAAAAAGGCCGCGTTG
CTGGCGTTTTTCCATAGGCTCCGCCCCCCTGACGAGCATCACAAAAATCGACGCTCAAGTCAGAGGTGGC
GAAACCCGACAGGACTATAAAGATACCAGGCGTTTCCCCCTGGAAGCTCCCTCGTGCGCTCTCCTGTTCC
GACCCTGCCGCTTACCGGATACCTGTCCGCCTTTCTCCCTTCGGGAAGCGTGGCGCTTTCTCATAGCTCA
CGCTGTAGGTATCTCAGTTCGGTGTAGGTCGTTCGCTCCAAGCTGGGCTGTGTGCACGAACCCCCCGTTC
AGCCCGACCGCTGCGCCTTATCCGGTAACTATCGTCTTGAGTCCAACCCGGTAAGACACGACTTATCGCC
ACTGGCAGCAGCCACTGGTAACAGGATTAGCAGAGCGAGGTATGTAGGCGGTGCTACAGAGTTCTTGAAG
TGGTGGCCTAACTACGGCTACACTAGAAGAACAGTATTTGGTATCTGCGCTCTGCTGAAGCCAGTTACCT
TCGGAAAAAGAGTTGGTAGCTCTTGATCCGGCAAACAAACCACCGCTGGTAGCGGTGGTTTTTTTGTTTG
CAAGCAGCAGATTACGCGCAGAAAAAAAGGATCTCAAGAAGATCCTTTGATCTTTTCTACGGGGTCTGAC
ACTCAGTGGAACGAAAACTCACGTTAAGGGATTTTGGTCATGAGATTATCAAAAAGGATCTTCACCTAGA
TCCTTTTAAATTAAAAATGAAGTTTTAAATCAATCTAAAGTATATATGAGTAAACTTGGTCTGACAGTTA
CCAATGCTTAATCAGTGAGGCACCTATCTCAGCGATCTGTCTATTTCGTTCATCCATAGTTGCCTGACTC
CCCGTCGTGTAGATAACTACGATACGGGAGGGCTTACCATCTGGCCCCAGTGCTGCAATGATACCGCGAG
ACCCACGCTCACCGGCTCCAGATTTATCAGCAATAAACCAGCCAGCCGGAAGGGCCGAGCGCAGAAGTGG
TCCTGCAACTTTATCCGCCTCCATCCAGTCTATTAATTGTTGCCGGGAAGCTAGAGTAAGTAGTTCGCCA
GTTAATAGTTTGCGCAACGTTGTTGCCATTGCTACAGGCATCGTGGTGTCACGCTCGTCGTTTGGTATGG
CTTCATTCAGCTCCGGTTCCCAACGATCAAGGCGAGTTACATGATCCCCCATGTTGTGCAAAAAAGCGGT
TAGCTCCTTCGGTCCTCCGATCGTTGTCAGAAGTAAGTTGGCCGCAGTGTTATCACTCATGGTTATGGCA
GCACTGCATAATTCTCTTACTGTCATGCCATCCGTAAGATGCTTTTCTGTGACTGGTGAGTACTCAACCA
AGTCATTCTGAGAATAGTGTATGCGGCGACCGAGTTGCTCTTGCCCGGCGTCAATACGGGATAATACCGC
GCCACATAGCAGAACTTTAAAAGTGCTCATCATTGGAAAACGTTCTTCGGGGCGAAAACTCTCAAGGATC
TTACCGCTGTTGAGATCCAGTTCGATGTAACCCACTCGTGCACCCAACTGATCTTCAGCATCTTTTACTT
TCACCAGCGTTTCTGGGTGAGCAAAAACAGGAAGGCAAAATGCCGCAAAAAAGGGAATAAGGGCGACACG
GAAATGTTGAATACTCATACTCTTCCTTTTTCAATATTATTGAAGCATTTATCAGGGTTATTGTCTCATG
AGCGGATACATATTTGAATGTATTTAGAAAAATAAACAAATAGGGGTTCCGCGCACATTTCCCCGAAAAG
TGCCACCTGACGTCGACGGATCGGGAGATCGATCTCCCGATCCCCTAGGGTCGACTCTCAGTACAATCTG
CTCTGATGCCGCATAGTTAAGCCAGTATCTGCTCCCTGCTTGTGTGTTGGAGGTCGCTGAGTAGTGCGCG
AGCAAAATTTAAGCTACAACAAGGCAAGGCTTGACCGACAATTGCATGAAGAATCTGCTTAGGGTTAGGC
GTTTTGCGCTGCTTCGCGATGTAC
Features (pLannotate 1.2.2; 16 found; start..end, strand, type, name):
     95..398     +  enhancer       CMV enhancer: human cytomegalovirus immediate early enhancer
    399..602     +  promoter       CMV promoter: human cytomegalovirus (CMV) immediate early promoter
    644..662     +  promoter       T7 promoter: promoter for bacteriophage T7 RNA polymerase
    733..1224    +  CDS            tadA: TADA_ECOLI - Also known as yfhC. Experimental evidence at protein level: Swiss-Prot protein existence level 1. Catalyzes the deamination of adenosine to inosine at the wobble position 34 of tRNA(Arg2). Essential for cell viability. From Escherichia coli (strain K12).
   1327..5004    +  CDS            LbCpf1: CRISPR-associated protein from Lachnospiraceae bacterium ND2006 (Zetsche et al., 2015)
   5122..5346    +  polyA_signal   bGH poly(A) signal: bovine growth hormone polyadenylation signal
   5350..5371    +  promoter       SV40 promoter (fragment): SV40 enhancer and early promoter
   5376..5392    +  misc_feature   MCS (fragment): pBluescript multiple cloning site
   5441..5457    -  protein_bind   lac operator: The lac repressor binds to the lac operator to inhibit transcription in E. coli. This inhibition can be relieved by adding lactose or isopropyl-β-D-thiogalactopyranoside (IPTG). lac repressor encoded by lacI
   5465..5495    -  promoter       lac promoter: promoter for the E. coli lac operon
   5510..5531    -  protein_bind   CAP binding site: CAP binding activates transcription in the presence of cAMP. E. coli catabolite activator protein
   5544..5636    -  CDS            lacI (fragment): lac repressor; lacI; The lac repressor binds to the lac operator to inhibit transcription in E. coli. This inhibition can be relieved by adding lactose or isopropyl-β-D-thiogalactopyranoside (IPTG).
   5819..6407    -  rep_origin     ori: high-copy-number ColE1/pMB1/pBR322/pUC origin of replication
   6578..7438    -  CDS            AmpR: β-lactamase; bla; confers resistance to ampicillin, carbenicillin, and related antibiotics
   7439..7543    -  promoter       AmpR promoter: bla
   7614..7658    -  misc_feature   bom (fragment): basis of mobility region from pBR322
