[The description below was written by a language model from this plasmid's Addgene catalogue record and pLannotate feature annotations shown in this document.]
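Description:
LbABE8e is a mammalian expression plasmid encoding an adenine (A-to-G) base editor built on a pCMV backbone with a pBR322-type origin. The 7.8 kb plasmid is propagated in E. coli through a ColE1/pMB1-family origin and selected with ampicillin via a β-lactamase gene driven by its own promoter. The annotation also picks up small remnants typical of this vector lineage (lac promoter, operator and CAP site, a lacI fragment, fragments of an SV40 promoter, a multiple cloning site and the pBR322 bom region). These appear to be backbone carry-over rather than functional parts of the design.

The payload is a single open reading frame listed as ecTadA(8e)-dLbCas12a. An evolved variant of the E. coli tRNA adenosine deaminase TadA sits at the N-terminus, followed after a short unannotated gap, presumably a linker, by LbCas12a (LbCpf1) from Lachnospiraceae bacterium ND2006. The "d" prefix in the insert name indicates a nuclease-inactivated form, though the specific mutations are not given in the record. Transcription is driven by the human cytomegalovirus immediate-early enhancer and promoter and terminated by the bovine growth hormone polyadenylation signal. A T7 promoter upstream of the coding sequence could also allow in vitro transcription. Nuclear localisation signals or epitope tags are not annotated, and no guide RNA cassette is present, so a Cas12a crRNA must be supplied from a separate construct.

In use, the catalytically dead Cas12a directs the deaminase to a crRNA-specified target, where adenosine is deaminated to inosine, which is read as guanosine, giving an A•T to G•C change without a double-strand break. The construct extends adenine base editing with the 8e deaminase to the Cas12a targeting range in transfected mammalian cells.
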