Addgene plasmid #138504: LbABE8e
Purpose: A-to-G base editor
Depositing lab: David Liu. Publication: Phage-assisted evolution of an adenine base editor with improved Cas domain compatibility and activity. Richter MF, Zhao KT, Eton E, Lapinaite A, Newby GA, Thuronyi BW, Wilson C, Koblan LW, Zeng J, Bauer DE, Doudna JA, Liu DR. Nat Biotechnol. 2020 Jul;38(7):883-891. doi: 10.1038/s41587-020-0453-z. Epub 2020 Mar 16. PubMed 32433547.
Backbone
  Vector backbone: pCMV with a BR322 origin
  Vector type: Mammalian Expression
Growth in bacteria
  Bacterial resistance: Ampicillin, 100 μg/mL
  Growth temperature: 37°C
  Growth strain: DH5alpha
  Copy number: Unknown
Gene/Insert
  Gene/Insert name: ecTadA(8e)-dLbCas12a
  Species: Other
  Cloning method: Unknown
Terms and licenses: Academic/Nonprofit Terms; Industry Terms: Not Available to Industry
How to cite: LbABE8e was a gift from David Liu (Addgene plasmid # 138504 ; http://n2t.net/addgene:138504 ; RRID:Addgene_138504)
